>Addgene plasmid #16049 | 5' Del 1 | addgene partial sequence | sequence record 22411 | 16049 with F1ori-F
ACTACTCGGCTATTCTTTTGATTTATAAGGGATTTTGCCGATTTCGGCCTATTGGTTAAAAAATGAGCTG
ATTTAACAAAAATTTAACGCGAATTTTAACAAAATATTAACGCTTACAATTTGCCATTCGCCATTCAGGC
TGCGCAACTGTTGGGAAGGGCGATCGGTGCGGGCCTCTTCGCTATTACGCCAGCCCAAGCTACCATGATA
AGTAAGTAATATTAAGGTACGTGGAGGTTTTACTTGCTTTAAAAAACCTCCCACACCTCCCCCTGAACCT
GAAACATAAAATGAATGCAATTGTTGTTGTTAACTTGTTTATTGCAGCTTATAATGGTTACAAATAAAGC
AATAGCATCACAAATTTCACAAATAAAGCATTTTTTTCACTGCATTCTAGTTGTGGTTTGTCCAAACTCA
TCAATGTATCTTATGGTACTGTAACTGAGCTAACATAACCCGGGAGGTACCGAGCTCTTACGCGTGCTAG
CTCGAGATCTAAGTAAGCTTGGGGAATCCAACTCAGCTGGGGAGGGGCCTCGGCCCTGACGGGTTTGGGG
TGGCAGGGTGTGAGAAAACCTCCCAAACCGCCCGAGCTGTGGGGCTGGGTGGGGGAGACTCGGCAGGTGT
GGGGCGGGGAGGTAAGTTGACCCTTGGTCAGCAACCGCACCCACGAGGAAAGCATTCCCAGGCTTCGCGC
CCTAAGTCTGCAGGTGACGGGCTCAGGGGCGGGGGCTGGGTGGGGGGGAGCGGAGAATGCTCCAGCCCAG
TTTGCCGTCTCCATGGCGACCGCCCGCGCGGCGCCAGCCTGACAGCCCGTCCGGGTTTTATGAATGGGTG
ACGTCACGGGCCTGGCGTCTAACGGTCTGAGCCGCTTGTTCAGACGCTGACACAGACCAGCCCGGGNAAA
GGAAAGGGAGGGGGTGATCTCCGCAGCTGCTGCGCCGTGGGAAGGAAAACCTTGCTCGGAGGCCTTCAAG
AAGGAAAAAATCTTGCNAAAGAGGANAAAAAATTTAAAAAAAAANTC
