>Addgene plasmid #16049 | 5' Del 1 | addgene partial sequence | sequence record 22412 | 16049 with LucNRev
GGCGCCGGGCCTTTCTTTATGTTTTTGGCGTCTTCCATTTTACCAACAGTACCGGAATGCCAAGCTTGGG
GATCCTGAGAACAGGCGGAGGGGAGCGGAGGAGGCTGAGAACAGAGTGTGGGAAGAGAACAAGAAGTTGA
AGAAAGGTTGTACAATGAGAGGGCAGAGCGCTGGAGCCAGTCTTTTATAAGGGCAGACCAAGGGCGGGTT
CAGAACGTTCAAAAGCAACCAATAGGCTGCTAGAGGCGTGGCTTTGAGCGCCTCTGGGTCCCACCTCTGG
ATCTACTAGTACACCCTTAGGCTGATGGAGAGGTGATGGGGGCTCAAGAACTGAAAGGGTGGGAGGGCAT
AGGTAGAGCAGCTAGTGGGCTCTTCCTCAAGGAAGCAAAGAGACTAAGCTAATTTTGCGGTTAACAAAAA
GACCCCAGGAATCAGCTTCTCACGGTCTCTTTCTCACTTCTCCAGGTCCATTTTGCAGATTAAACAGGAA
CGGGGAAGTGGCTAGCTTTGGGTTGGCCAGTGACTCAGGACAAGTCAAGGATTCCCAGATGCTGTTGGAA
GATTGGGCTGTGATCTCTACTTATTAAAAGCCGAATTTTATTTTTATATTTATTTACTTCGGAGGGTTTG
CTGATTTTTTTTTTTAGAGTGTCTCATGTAACCCATGCTAGACTCGGAACTTGCTATGTAGCGAAGAATG
ACCTTAAAATTAAGATGTTCTGACCCCAGGTGCTGCGATTATACAGGCGTGCTCTACCACATCATGTTCT
GAGACAGATTTCAAAGCAGGCTCTCTTTTACTCTGAATTCCGTGCCTGACTCAAATTTCTAGAGAAATGA
ACTGTAAAGTCCCTAGGACCAGGAACTAGGTCGACTACACTGGGAGAGATACTAGGAACCTCTTTAAAG
