[The description below was written by a language model from this plasmid's Addgene catalogue record.]
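Description:
5' Del 1 is a luciferase reporter plasmid built on pGL2-basic, a promoterless firefly luciferase vector of about 5.6 kb intended for transfection into mammalian cells. It is maintained in E. coli as a high-copy plasmid under ampicillin selection. Because pGL2-basic has no eukaryotic promoter or enhancer of its own upstream of the luciferase coding region, reporter output depends on whatever regulatory DNA is placed in its multiple cloning site.

The insert is a roughly 1.46 kb fragment of the mouse Id1 promoter spanning positions -1372 to +88 relative to the transcription start site, cloned into a HindIII site that is retained at both ends. Since the same enzyme flanks both sides, the cloning was not directional; the record does not explicitly state orientation, although the listing of luciferase as lying downstream on the backbone implies the promoter is oriented to drive the reporter. Luciferase is recorded as a C-terminal "tag", but with the insert ending at +88 this is best read as a transcriptional reporter arrangement rather than a protein fusion. As its name indicates, the construct is a member of a 5' deletion series in which upstream Id1 promoter sequence is progressively removed.

Id1 encodes a dominant-negative helix-loop-helix protein, and the associated work concerns its transcriptional regulation by a protein complex containing the immediate-early factor Egr-1. The plasmid is suited to transient transfection assays that compare luciferase activity across deletion constructs to map the promoter regions needed for Id1 expression. No feature table was supplied, so details beyond the catalogue fields cannot be confirmed.
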