Addgene plasmid #16049: 5' Del 1
Depositing lab: Robert Benezra. Publication: Transcription of the dominant-negative helix-loop-helix protein Id1 is regulated by a protein complex containing the immediate-early response gene Egr-1. Tournay O, Benezra R. Mol Cell Biol. 1996 May . 16(5):2418-30. PubMed 8628310.
Backbone
  Vector backbone: pGL2-basic
  Backbone manufacturer: Promega
  Backbone size w/o insert (bp): 5600
  Vector type: Mammalian Expression, Luciferase
Growth in bacteria
  Bacterial resistance: Ampicillin, 100 μg/mL
  Growth temperature: 37°C
  Growth strain: DH5alpha
  Copy number: High Copy
Gene/Insert
  Gene/Insert name: Id1 promoter, 5' deletion (alt name: Id1)
  Species: M. musculus (mouse)
  Insert size (bp): 1460
  Mutation: -1372 to +88 of promoter
  Entrez Gene: Id1 (a.k.a. AI323524, D2Wsu140e, Idb1, bHLHb24)
  Tag / fusion protein: Luciferase (C terminal on backbone)
  Cloning method: Restriction Enzyme; 5′ cloning site HindIII (not destroyed); 3′ cloning site HindIII (not destroyed)
  Sequencing primers: 5′ na; 3′ LucNrev
Terms and licenses: Academic/Nonprofit Terms; Industry Terms: Not Available to Industry
How to cite: 5' Del 1 was a gift from Robert Benezra (Addgene plasmid # 16049 ; http://n2t.net/addgene:16049 ; RRID:Addgene_16049)
